Addgene plasmid #238074: TTR C10S S85C F87E
Purpose: Bacterial expression of human TTR mutants
Depositing lab: Peter Wright. Depositing organization: Scripps California (The Scripps Research Institute). Publication: Conformational Dynamics of an Amyloidogenic Intermediate of Transthyretin: Implications for Structural Remodeling and Amyloid Formation. Leach BI, Ferguson JA, Morgan G, Sun X, Kroon G, Oyen D, Dyson HJ, Wright PE. J Mol Biol. 2024 Aug 15;436(16):168673. doi: 10.1016/j.jmb.2024.168673. Epub 2024 Jun 21. PubMed 38909653.
Backbone
  Vector backbone: pET29a
  Backbone manufacturer: emdmillipore
  Backbone size w/o insert (bp): 5371
  Total vector size (bp): 5758
  Vector type: Bacterial Expression
Growth in bacteria
  Bacterial resistance: Kanamycin, 50 μg/mL
  Growth temperature: 37°C
  Growth strain: DH5alpha
  Copy number: Low Copy
Gene/Insert
  Gene/Insert name: TTR
  Species: H. sapiens (human)
  Insert size (bp): 387
  Mutation: C10S S85C F87E
  Entrez Gene: TTR (a.k.a. ATTR, CTS, CTS1, HEL111, HsT2651, PALB, TBPA, TTN)
  Promoter: T7
  Cloning method: Ligation Independent Cloning
  Sequencing primers: 5′ T7; 3′ T7
Terms and licenses: Academic/Nonprofit Terms; Industry Terms: Not Available to Industry
Depositor comments: We made mutations on the wild type construct received from the Kelly lab. Description of wild type TTR plasmid generation in supplementary info of this reference : https://pubs.acs.org/doi/abs/10.1021/cb5004477
How to cite: TTR C10S S85C F87E was a gift from Peter Wright (Addgene plasmid # 238074 ; http://n2t.net/addgene:238074 ; RRID:Addgene_238074)
