[The description below was written by a language model from this plasmid's Addgene catalogue record and pLannotate feature annotations shown in this document.]
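Description:
TTR C10S S85C F87E is a bacterial expression plasmid built on the pET29a backbone that carries human transthyretin (TTR), the thyroid hormone-binding transport protein, with three substitutions: C10S, S85C and F87E. The roughly 380 bp TTR coding region sits downstream of a T7 promoter fused to a lac operator and the strong ribosome binding site from phage T7 gene 10, and is followed by a T7 terminator. Transcription therefore depends on T7 RNA polymerase supplied by the expression host. The plasmid-borne lacI gene, under its own promoter, produces lac repressor that keeps the promoter silent until inducer such as IPTG is added. The catalogue lists no fusion tags. A short annotation just after the TTR reading frame matching a T7 gene 10B-derived solubility tag is probably residual vector sequence near the terminator rather than part of the expressed protein, though the record does not settle this.

The plasmid is selected with kanamycin through an aminoglycoside phosphotransferase gene. It replicates from a pBR322-type ColE1 origin accompanied by rop and the bom region, consistent with the low copy number recorded. An f1 origin is also present, and the tetracycline-resistance fragments and partial AmpR promoter are backbone remnants with no selectable function. The sequenced record is 5,593 nt, somewhat shorter than the 5,758 bp total stated in the catalogue.

According to the depositor, the mutations were introduced into a wild-type TTR construct obtained from another laboratory. The plasmid is meant for producing recombinant mutant TTR in E. coli, and the associated publication concerns the conformational dynamics of an amyloidogenic TTR intermediate and its role in amyloid formation. The record does not explain the rationale for each individual substitution.
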