Features (pLannotate 1.2.2; 18 found; start..end, strand, type, name):
    292..313     -  protein_bind   CAP binding site: CAP binding activates transcription in the presence of cAMP. E. coli catabolite activator protein
    326..1408    -  CDS            lacI: lac repressor; lacI; The lac repressor binds to the lac operator to inhibit transcription in E. coli. This inhibition can be relieved by adding lactose or isopropyl-β-D-thiogalactopyranoside (IPTG).
   1409..1486    -  promoter       lacI promoter: lacI
   1494..1773    -  CDS            TcR (fragment): tetracycline efflux protein; tet; confers resistance to tetracycline
   1799..1817    +  promoter       T7 promoter: promoter for bacteriophage T7 RNA polymerase
   1818..1842    +  protein_bind   lac operator: The lac repressor binds to the lac operator to inhibit transcription in E. coli. This inhibition can be relieved by adding lactose or isopropyl-β-D-thiogalactopyranoside (IPTG). lac repressor encoded by lacI
   1857..1879    +  RBS            RBS: efficient ribosome binding site from bacteriophage T7 gene 10 (Olins and Rangwala, 1989)
   1890..2270    +  CDS            TTR (fragment): TTHY_HUMAN - Also known as PALB. Experimental evidence at protein level: Swiss-Prot protein existence level 1. Thyroid hormone-binding protein. Probably transports thyroxine from the bloodstream to the brain. From Homo sapiens (Human).
   2286..2328    +  CDS            SET1 (fragment): solubility-enhancement tag derived from T7 phage gene 10B
   2336..2383    +  terminator     T7 terminator: transcription terminator for bacteriophage T7 RNA polymerase
   2420..2778    +  rep_origin     f1 ori (sequence partly withheld): f1 bacteriophage origin of replication; arrow indicates direction of (+) strand synthesis
   2901..2958    +  promoter       AmpR promoter (fragment): bla
   2967..3782    -  CDS            KanR: aminoglycoside phosphotransferase; aph(3')-Ia; confers resistance to kanamycin in bacteria or G418 (Geneticin®) in eukaryotes
   3904..4492    +  rep_origin     ori: high-copy-number ColE1/pMB1/pBR322/pUC origin of replication
   4678..4817    -  misc_feature   bom: basis of mobility region from pBR322
   4919..5110    -  CDS            rop: Rop protein, which maintains plasmids at low copy number; rop
   5127..5507    +  CDS            YPB1_ECOLX: Protein predicted: Swiss-Prot protein existence level 4. From Escherichia coli.
   5579..277     -  CDS            TcR (fragment) (across the origin): tetracycline efflux protein; tet; confers resistance to tetracycline
>Addgene plasmid #238074 | TTR C10S S85C F87E | addgene full sequence | sequence record 474749 | Addgene NGS Result
GATAATGGCCTGCTTCTCGCCGAAACGTTTGGTGGCGGGACCAGTGACGAAGGCTTGAGCGAGGGCGTGC
AAGATTCCGAATACCGCAAGCGACAGGCCGATCATCGTCGCGCTCCAGCGAAAGCGGTCCTCGCCGAAAA
TGACCCAGAGCGCTGCCGGCACCTGTCCTACGAGTTGCATGATAAAGAAGACAGTCATAAGTGCGGCGAC
GATAGTCATGCCCCGCGCCCACCGGAAGGAGCTGACTGGGTTGAAGGCTCTCAAGGGCATCGGTCGAGAT
CCCGGTGCCTAATGAGTGAGCTAACTTACATTAATTGCGTTGCGCTCACTGCCCGCTTTCCAGTCGGGAA
ACCTGTCGTGCCAGCTGCATTAATGAATCGGCCAACGCGCGGGGAGAGGCGGTTTGCGTATTGGGCGCCA
GGGTGGTTTTTCTTTTCACCAGTGAGACGGGCAACAGCTGATTGCCCTTCACCGCCTGGCCCTGAGAGAG
TTGCAGCAAGCGGTCCACGCTGGTTTGCCCCAGCAGGCGAAAATCCTGTTTGATGGTGGTTAACGGCGGG
ATATAACATGAGCTGTCTTCGGTATCGTCGTATCCCACTACCGAGATGTCCGCACCAACGCGCAGCCCGG
ACTCGGTAATGGCGCGCATTGCGCCCAGCGCCATCTGATCGTTGGCAACCAGCATCGCAGTGGGAACGAT
GCCCTCATTCAGCATTTGCATGGTTTGTTGAAAACCGGACATGGCACTCCAGTCGCCTTCCCGTTCCGCT
ATCGGCTGAATTTGATTGCGAGTGAGATATTTATGCCAGCCAGCCAGACGCAGACGCGCCGAGACAGAAC
TTAATGGGCCCGCTAACAGCGCGATTTGCTGGTGACCCAATGCGACCAGATGCTCCACGCCCAGTCGCGT
ACCGTCTTCATGGGAGAAAATAATACTGTTGATGGGTGTCTGGTCAGAGACATCAAGAAATAACGCCGGA
ACATTAGTGCAGGCAGCTTCCACAGCAATGGCATCCTGGTCATCCAGCGGATAGTTAATGATCAGCCCAC
TGACGCGTTGCGCGAGAAGATTGTGCACCGCCGCTTTACAGGCTTCGACGCCGCTTCGTTCTACCATCGA
CACCACCACGCTGGCACCCAGTTGATCGGCGCGAGATTTAATCGCCGCGACAATTTGCGACGGCGCGTGC
AGGGCCAGACTGGAGGTGGCAACGCCAATCAGCAACGACTGTTTGCCCGCCAGTTGTTGTGCCACGCGGT
TGGGAATGTAATTCAGCTCCGCCATCGCCGCTTCCACTTTTTCCCGCGTTTTCGCAGAAACGTGGCTGGC
CTGGTTCACCACGCGGGAAACGGTCTGATAAGAGACACCGGCATACTCTGCGACATCGTATAACGTTACT
GGTTTCACATTCACCACCCTGAATTGACTCTCTTCCGGGCGCTATCATGCCATACCGCGAAAGGTTTTGC
GCCATTCGATGGTGTCCGGGATCTCGACGCTCTCCCTTATGCGACTCCTGCATTAGGAAGCAGCCCAGTA
GTAGGTTGAGGCCGTTGAGCACCGCCGCCGCAAGGAATGGTGCATGCAAGGAGATGGCGCCCAACAGTCC
CCCGGCCACGGGGCCTGCCACCATACCCACGCCGAAACAAGCGCTCATGAGCCCGAAGTGGCGAGCCCGA
TCTTCCCCATCGGTGATGTCGGCGATATAGGCGCCAGCAACCGCACCTGTGGCGCCGGTGATGCCGGCCA
CGATGCGTCCGGCGTAGAGGATCGAGATCGATCTCGATCCCGCGAAATTAATACGACTCACTATAGGGGA
ATTGTGAGCGGATAACAATTCCCCTCTAGAAATAATTTTGTTTAACTTTAAGAAGGAGATATACATATGG
GTCCTACGGGCACCGGTGAATCCAAGAGTCCTCTGATGGTCAAAGTTCTAGATGCTGTCCGAGGCAGTCC
TGCCATCAATGTGGCCGTGCATGTGTTCAGAAAGGCTGCTGATGACACCTGGGAGCCATTTGCCTCTGGG
AAAACCAGTGAGTCTGGAGAGCTGCATGGGCTCACAACTGAGGAGGAATTTGTAGAAGGGATATACAAAG
TGGAAATAGACACCAAATCTTACTGGAAGGCACTTGGCATCTGCCCAGAGCATGAGCATGCAGAGGTGGT
ATTCACAGCCAACGACTCCGGCCCCCGCCGCTACACCATTGCCGCCCTGCTGAGCCCCTACTCCTATTCC
ACCACGGCTGTCGTCACCAATCCCAAGGAATGAGATCCGGCTGCTACAAAGCCCGAAAGGAAGCTGAGTT
GGCTGCTGCCACCGCTGAGCAATAACTAGCATAACCCCTTGGGGCCTCTAAACGGGTCTTGAGGGGTTTT
TTGCTGAAAGGAGGAACTATATCCGGATTGGCGAATGGG
[124 nt withheld, positions 2420-2543]
C
[91 nt withheld, positions 2545-2635]
A
[49 nt withheld, positions 2637-2685]
CCTTTGACGTTGGAGTCCACGTTCTTT
[37 nt withheld, positions 2713-2749]
ACCCTATCTCGGTCTATTCTTTTGATTTATAAGGGATTTTGCCGATTTTGGCCTATTGGTTAAAAAATGA
GCTGATTTAACAAAAATTTAACGCGAATTTTAACAAAATATTAACGCTTACAATTTAGGTGGCACTTTTC
GGGGAAATGTGCGCGGAACCCCTATTTGTTTATTTTTCTAAATACATTCAAATATGTATCCGCTCATGAA
TTAATTCTTAGAAAAACTCATCGAGCATCAAATGAAACTGCAATTTATTCATATCAGGATTATCAATACC
ATATTTTTGAAAAAGCCGTTTCTGTAATGAAGGAGAAAACTCACCGAGGCAGTTCCATAGGATGGCAAGA
TCCTGGTATCGGTCTGCGATTCCGACTCGTCCAACATCAATACAACCTATTAATTTCCCCTCGTCAAAAA
TAAGGTTATCAAGTGAGAAATCACCATGAGTGACGACTGAATCCGGTGAGAATGGCAAAAGTTTATGCAT
TTCTTTCCAGACTTGTTCAACAGGCCAGCCATTACGCTCGTCATCAAAATCACTCGCATCAACCAAACCG
TTATTCATTCGTGATTGCGCCTGAGCGAGACGAAATACGCGATCGCTGTTAAAAGGACAATTACAAACAG
GAATCGAATGCAACCGGCGCAGGAACACTGCCAGCGCATCAACAATATTTTCACCTGAATCAGGATATTC
TTCTAATACCTGGAATGCTGTTTTCCCGGGGATCGCAGTGGTGAGTAACCATGCATCATCAGGAGTACGG
ATAAAATGCTTGATGGTCGGAAGAGGCATAAATTCCGTCAGCCAGTTTAGTCTGACCATCTCATCTGTAA
CATCATTGGCAACGCTACCTTTGCCATGTTTCAGAAACAACTCTGGCGCATCGGGCTTCCCATACAATCG
ATAGATTGTCGCACCTGATTGCCCGACATTATCGCGAGCCCATTTATACCCATATAAATCAGCATCCATG
TTGGAATTTAATCGCGGCCTAGAGCAAGACGTTTCCCGTTGAATATGGCTCATAACACCCCTTGTATTAC
TGTTTATGTAAGCAGACAGTTTTATTGTTCATGACCAAAATCCCTTAACGTGAGTTTTCGTTCCACTGAG
CGTCAGACCCCGTAGAAAAGATCAAAGGATCTTCTTGAGATCCTTTTTTTCTGCGCGTAATCTGCTGCTT
GCAAACAAAAAAACCACCGCTACCAGCGGTGGTTTGTTTGCCGGATCAAGAGCTACCAACTCTTTTTCCG
AAGGTAACTGGCTTCAGCAGAGCGCAGATACCAAATACTGTCCTTCTAGTGTAGCCGTAGTTAGGCCACC
ACTTCAAGAACTCTGTAGCACCGCCTACATACCTCGCTCTGCTAATCCTGTTACCAGTGGCTGCTGCCAG
TGGCGATAAGTCGTGTCTTACCGGGTTGGACTCAAGACGATAGTTACCGGATAAGGCGCAGCGGTCGGGC
TGAACGGGGGGTTCGTGCACACAGCCCAGCTTGGAGCGAACGACCTACACCGAACTGAGATACCTACAGC
GTGAGCTATGAGAAAGCGCCACGCTTCCCGAAGGGAGAAAGGCGGACAGGTATCCGGTAAGCGGCAGGGT
CGGAACAGGAGAGCGCACGAGGGAGCTTCCAGGGGGAAACGCCTGGTATCTTTATAGTCCTGTCGGGTTT
CGCCACCTCTGACTTGAGCGTCGATTTTTGTGATGCTCGTCAGGGGGGCGGAGCCTATGGAAAAACGCCA
GCAACGCGGCCTTTTTACGGTTCCTGGCCTTTTGCTGGCCTTTTGCTCACATGTTCTTTCCTGCGTTATC
CCCTGATTCTGTGGATAACCGTATTACCGCCTTTGAGTGAGCTGATACCGCTCGCCGCAGCCGAACGACC
GAGCGCAGCGAGTCAGTGAGCGAGGAAGCGGAAGAGCGCCTGATGCGGTATTTTCTCCTTACGCATCTGT
GCGGTATTTCACACCGCAATGGTGCACTCTCAGTACAATCTGCTCTGATGCCGCATAGTTAAGCCAGTAT
ACACTCCGCTATCGCTACGTGACTGGGTCATGGCTGCGCCCCGACACCCGCCAACACCCGCTGACGCGCC
CTGACGGGCTTGTCTGCTCCCGGCATCCGCTTACAGACAAGCTGTGACCGTCTCCGGGAGCTGCATGTGT
CAGAGGTTTTCACCGTCATCACCGAAACGCGCGAGGCAGCTGCGGTAAAGCTCATCAGCGTGGTCGTGAA
GCGATTCACAGATGTCTGCCTGTTCATCCGCGTCCAGCTCGTTGAGTTTCTCCAGAAGCGTTAATGTCTG
GCTTCTGATAAAGCGGGCCATGTTAAGGGCGGTTTTTTCCTGTTTGGTCACTGATGCCTCCGTGTAAGGG
GGATTTCTGTTCATGGGGGTAATGATACCGATGAAACGAGAGAGGATGCTCACGATACGGGTTACTGATG
ATGAACATGCCCGGTTACTGGAACGTTGTGAGGGTAAACAACTGGCGGTATGGATGCGGCGGGACCAGAG
AAAAATCACTCAGGGTCAATGCCAGCGCTTCGTTAATACAGATGTAGGTGTTCCACAGGGTAGCCAGCAG
CATCCTGCGATGCAGATCCGGAACATAATGGTGCAGGGCGCTGACTTCCGCGTTTCCAGACTTTACGAAA
CACGGAAACCGAAGACCATTCATGTTGTTGCTCAGGTCGCAGACGTTTTGCAGCAGCAGTCGCTTCACGT
TCGCTCGCGTATCGGTGATTCATTCTGCTAACCAGTAAGGCAACCCCGCCAGCCTAGCCGGGTCCTCAAC
GACAGGAGCACGATCATGCGCACCCGTGGGGCCGCCATGCCGGC
