>Addgene plasmid #238074 | TTR C10S S85C F87E | depositor partial sequence | sequence record 468764 | T7
TTTTGTTTAACTTTAAGAAGGAGATATACATATGGGTCCTACGGGCACCGGTGAATCCAAGAGTCCTCTG
ATGGTCAAAGTTCTAGATGCTGTCCGAGGCAGTCCTGCCATCAATGTGGCCGTGCATGTGTTCAGAAAGG
CTGCTGATGACACCTGGGAGCCATTTGCCTCTGGGAAAACCAGTGAGTCTGGAGAGCTGCATGGGCTCAC
AACTGAGGAGGAATTTGTAGAAGGGATATACAAAGTGGAAATAGACACCAAATCTTACTGGAAGGCACTT
GGCATCTGCCCAGAGCATGAGCATGCAGAGGTGGTATTCACAGCCAACGACTCCGGCCCCCGCCGCTACA
CCATTGCCGCCCTGCTGAGCCCCTACTCCTATTCCACCACGGCTGTCGTCACCAATCCCAAGGAATGAGA
TCCGG
